Addgene plasmid #139255: pJM467 TRE3GV EYFP in TU3
Purpose: TRE3GV promoter and EYFP in TUPV3
Depositing lab: Joshua Leonard.
Backbone
  Vector backbone: pPD005 pcDNA Golden Gate
  Vector type: Mammalian Expression, Synthetic Biology
Growth in bacteria
  Bacterial resistance: Ampicillin, 100 μg/mL
  Growth temperature: 37°C
  Growth strain: DH5alpha
  Copy number: High Copy
Gene/Insert
  Gene/Insert name: EYFP
  Species: Synthetic
  Promoter: TRE3GV
  Cloning method: Restriction Enzyme; 5′ cloning site NheI (not destroyed); 3′ cloning site NotI (not destroyed)
Terms and licenses: Academic/Nonprofit Terms; Industry Terms: Not Available to Industry
Depositor comments: Leonard Lab plasmid reference number: L1574
How to cite: pJM467 TRE3GV EYFP in TU3 was a gift from Joshua Leonard (Addgene plasmid # 139255 ; http://n2t.net/addgene:139255 ; RRID:Addgene_139255)
