[The description below was written by a language model from this plasmid's Addgene catalogue record and pLannotate feature annotations shown in this document.]
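Description:
pJM467 TRE3GV EYFP in TU3 is a mammalian expression and synthetic biology plasmid of about 5.4 kb, built on pPD005, a pcDNA-derived backbone adapted for Golden Gate assembly. The name and stated purpose indicate that it is a transcription unit in the "TU3" position vector (TUPV3), presumably one slot in a multi-unit assembly scheme, although the record does not describe that scheme further. It is propagated in E. coli at high copy from a ColE1/pUC-type origin and selected with ampicillin through a β-lactamase gene under its own promoter. An f1 origin is also present, along with lac promoter/operator remnants left over from the cloning history.

The payload is a single inducible reporter cassette. A TRE3GV promoter, a third-generation tetracycline-responsive promoter activated when a Tet-On 3G transactivator binds, drives the yellow fluorescent protein EYFP, and transcription is terminated by a bovine growth hormone polyadenylation signal. EYFP was inserted between NheI and NotI sites that remain intact, so the coding sequence can be exchanged. A short T7 promoter lies just upstream of the coding sequence, and the small HIV-1 LTR fragment annotated at the promoter boundary is probably a sequence match rather than a functional viral element. Downstream there is an SV40 early promoter and SV40 poly(A) signal flanking only a fragment of a bleomycin-resistance gene, so no intact mammalian selection marker is annotated. The plasmid does not encode a transactivator, which must be supplied separately. It is suited to use as a fluorescent readout of Tet-system activity in transfected mammalian cells or as a part in engineered genetic circuits.
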