Features (pLannotate 1.2.2; 18 found; start..end, strand, type, name):
     82..431     +  promoter       TRE3GV promoter: 3rd-generation Tet-responsive promoter that can be activated by binding of Tet-On® 3G, optimized for retroviral and lentiviral vectors
    431..460     +  LTR            5' LTR (truncated) (fragment): truncated 5' long terminal repeat (LTR) from HIV-1
    476..494     +  promoter       T7 promoter: promoter for bacteriophage T7 RNA polymerase
    520..1236    +  CDS            EYFP: EYFP is a basic (constitutively fluorescent) green/yellow fluorescent protein published in 1996, derived from Aequorea victoria. It is reported to be a very rapidly-maturing weak dimer with high acid sensitivity.
   1290..1401    +  polyA_signal   bGH poly(A) signal: bovine growth hormone polyadenylation signal
   1886..1911    -  misc_feature   MCS (fragment): pBluescript multiple cloning site
   2283..2711    +  rep_origin     f1 ori (sequence partly withheld): f1 bacteriophage origin of replication; arrow indicates direction of (+) strand synthesis
   2716..2738    +  promoter       SV40 promoter (fragment): SV40 enhancer and early promoter
   2739..2930    +  promoter       SV40 promoter: SV40 early promoter
   2957..3055    +  CDS            ble (fragment): BLE_KLEPN - Experimental evidence at protein level: Swiss-Prot protein existence level 1. Binding protein with a strong affinity to the bleomycin family of antibiotics. Binds to CL990; an antimitotic-antibiotic compound. From Klebsiella pneumoniae.
   3050..3171    +  polyA_signal   SV40 poly(A) signal: SV40 polyadenylation signal
   3244..3260    -  protein_bind   lac operator: The lac repressor binds to the lac operator to inhibit transcription in E. coli. This inhibition can be relieved by adding lactose or isopropyl-β-D-thiogalactopyranoside (IPTG). lac repressor encoded by lacI
   3268..3298    -  promoter       lac promoter: promoter for the E. coli lac operon
   3313..3334    -  protein_bind   CAP binding site: CAP binding activates transcription in the presence of cAMP. E. coli catabolite activator protein
   3347..3439    -  CDS            lacI (fragment): lac repressor; lacI; The lac repressor binds to the lac operator to inhibit transcription in E. coli. This inhibition can be relieved by adding lactose or isopropyl-β-D-thiogalactopyranoside (IPTG).
   3622..4210    -  rep_origin     ori: high-copy-number ColE1/pMB1/pBR322/pUC origin of replication
   4381..5241    -  CDS            AmpR: β-lactamase; bla; confers resistance to ampicillin, carbenicillin, and related antibiotics
   5242..5346    -  promoter       AmpR promoter: bla
>Addgene plasmid #139255 | pJM467 TRE3GV EYFP in TU3 | addgene full sequence | sequence record 325172 | Addgene NGS Result
GACGGATCGGGAGATCGAAGACGGACTAAATAGTAGTTCAGACGCCGTTAAGCGCAAGATCAGGCCCTTT
CATCTTCACTCGAGTTTACTCCCTATCAGTGATAGAGAACGTATGAAGAGTTTACTCCCTATCAGTGATA
GAGAACGTATGCAGACTTTACTCCCTATCAGTGATAGAGAACGTATAAGGAGTTTACTCCCTATCAGTGA
TAGAGAACGTATGACCAGTTTACTCCCTATCAGTGATAGAGAACGTATCTACAGTTTACTCCCTATCAGT
GATAGAGAACGTATATCCAGTTTACTCCCTATCAGTGATAGAGAACGTATGTCGAGGTAGGCGTGTACGG
TGGGCGCCTATAAAAGCAGAGCTCGTTTAGTGAACCGTCAGATCGCCTGGAGCAATTCCACAACACTTTT
GTCTTATACTTCTCTGGCTAACTAGAGAACCCACTGCTTACTGGCTTATCGAAATTAATACGACTCACTA
TAGGGAGTCCCAAGCTGGCTAGCGCCACCATGGTGAGCAAGGGCGAGGAGCTGTTCACCGGGGTGGTGCC
CATCCTGGTCGAGCTGGACGGCGACGTAAACGGCCACAAGTTCAGCGTGTCCGGCGAGGGCGAGGGCGAT
GCCACCTACGGCAAGCTGACCCTGAAGTTCATCTGCACCACCGGCAAGCTGCCCGTGCCCTGGCCCACCC
TCGTGACCACCTTCGGCTACGGCCTGCAGTGCTTCGCCCGCTACCCCGACCACATGAAGCAGCACGACTT
CTTCAAGTCCGCCATGCCCGAAGGCTACGTCCAGGAGCGCACCATCTTCTTCAAGGACGACGGCAACTAC
AAGACCCGCGCCGAGGTGAAGTTCGAGGGCGACACCCTGGTGAACCGCATCGAGCTGAAGGGCATCGACT
TCAAGGAGGACGGCAACATCCTGGGGCACAAGCTGGAGTACAACTACAACAGCCACAACGTCTATATCAT
GGCCGACAAGCAGAAGAACGGCATCAAGGTGAACTTCAAGATCCGCCACAACATCGAGGACGGCAGCGTG
CAGCTCGCCGACCACTACCAGCAGAACACCCCCATCGGCGACGGCCCCGTGCTGCTGCCCGACAACCACT
ACCTGAGCTACCAGTCCGCCCTGAGCAAAGACCCCAACGAGAAGCGCGATCACATGGTCCTGCTGGAGTT
CGTGACCGCCGCCGGGATCACTCTCGGCATGGACGAGCTGTACAAGTAGGCGGCCGCTCGAGTCTAGAGG
GCCCGTTTAAACCCGCTGATCAGCCTCGACTGTGCCTTCTAGTTGCCAGCCATCTGTTGTTTGCCCCTCC
CCCGTGCCTTCCTTGACCCTGGAAGGTGCCACTCCCACTGTCCTTTCCTAATAAAATGAGGAAATTGCAT
CGCATTGTCTGAGTAGGTGTCATTCTATTCTGGGGGGTGGGGTGGGGCAGGACAGCAAGGGGGAGGATTG
GGAAGTCAATAGCAGGCATGCTGGGGATGCGGTGGGCTCTATGGCTTCTGAGGCAGGTCGAAGAGACTGC
CCGACACATCTTAGTGAGCGCATCGCGATAAGCTCTAGAGGGACAGCCCCCCCCCAAAGCCCCCAGGGAT
GTAATTACGTCCCTCCCCCGCTAGGGGGCAGCAGCGAGCCGCCCGGGGCTCCGCTCCGGTCCGGCGCTCC
CCCCGCATCCCCGAGCCGGCAGCGTGCGGGGACAGCCCGGGCACGGGGAAGGTGGCACGGGATCGCTTTC
CTCTGAACGCTTCTCGCTGCTCTTTGAGCCTGCAGACACCTGGGGGGATACGGGGAAAAAGCTTTAGGCT
GAAAGAGAGATTTAGAATGACAGAATCATAGAACGGCCTGCGTACGGATGGGGCTCTAGCTCTAGAGCTT
GATATCGAATTCCTGCAGCCCCGCTAGAGGGACAGCCCCCCCCCAAAGCCCCCAGGGATGTAATTACGTC
CCTCCCCCGCTAGGGGGCAGCAGCGAGCCGCCCGGGGCTCCGCTCCGGTCCGGCGCTCCCCCCGCATCCC
CGAGCCGGCAGCGTGCGGGGACAGCCCGGGCACGGGGAAGGTGGCACGGGATCGCTTTCCTCTGAACGCT
TCTCGCTGCTCTTTGAGCCTGCAGACACCTGGGGGGATACGGGGAAAAAGCTTTAGGCTGAAAGAGAGAT
TTAGAATGACAGAATCATAGAACGGCCTGGGCGCGCCTGGTGGCGAACGATCAACAGACGGGAGAGGTTA
CAAGTCTTCGCTGACAGCGACCGGACTCTAGGGGGTATCCCC
[124 nt withheld, positions 2283-2406]
C
[91 nt withheld, positions 2408-2498]
A
[49 nt withheld, positions 2500-2548]
CCTTTGACGTTGGAGTCCACGTTCTTT
[37 nt withheld, positions 2576-2612]
ACCCTATCTCGGTCTATTCTTTTGATTTATAAGGGATTTTGCCGATTTCGGCCTATTGGTTAAAAAATGA
GCTGATTTAACAAAAATTTAACGCGAATTAATTCTGTGGAATGTGTGTCAGTTAGGCTCAATTAGTCAGC
AACCATAGTCCCGCCCCTAACTCCGCCCATCCCGCCCCTAACTCCGCCCAGTTCCGCCCATTCTCCGCCC
CATGGCTGACTAATTTTTTTTATTTATGCAGAGGCCGAGGCCGCCTCTGCCTCTGAGCTATTCCAGAAGT
AGTGAGGAGGCTTTTTTGGAGGCCTAGGCTTTTGCAAAAAGCTCCCGGGAGCTTGTATATCCATTTTCGG
AGGTTGGGCTTCGGAATCGTTTTCCGGGACGCCGGCTGGATGATCCTCCAGCGCGGGGATCTCATGCTGG
AGTTCTTCGCCCACCCCAACTTGTTTATTGCAGCTTATAATGGTTACAAATAAAGCAATAGCATCACAAA
TTTCACAAATAAAGCATTTTTTTCACTGCATTCTAGTTGTGGTTTGTCCAAACTCATCAATGTATCTTAT
CATGTCTGTATACCGTCGACCTCTAGCTAGAGCTTGGCGTAATCATGGTCATAGCTGTTTCCTGTGTGAA
ATTGTTATCCGCTCACAATTCCACACAACATACGAGCCGGAAGCATAAAGTGTAAAGCCTGGGGTGCCTA
ATGAGTGAGCTAACTCACATTAATTGCGTTGCGCTCACTGCCCGCTTTCCAGTCGGGAAACCTGTCGTGC
CAGCTGCATTAATGAATCGGCCAACGCGCGGGGAGAGGCGGTTTGCGTATTGGGCGCTCTTCCGCTTCCT
CGCTCACTGACTCGCTGCGCTCGGTCGTTCGGCTGCGGCGAGCGGTATCAGCTCACTCAAAGGCGGTAAT
ACGGTTATCCACAGAATCAGGGGATAACGCAGGAAAGAACATGTGAGCAAAAGGCCAGCAAAAGGCCAGG
AACCGTAAAAAGGCCGCGTTGCTGGCGTTTTTCCATAGGCTCCGCCCCCCTGACGAGCATCACAAAAATC
GACGCTCAAGTCAGAGGTGGCGAAACCCGACAGGACTATAAAGATACCAGGCGTTTCCCCCTGGAAGCTC
CCTCGTGCGCTCTCCTGTTCCGACCCTGCCGCTTACCGGATACCTGTCCGCCTTTCTCCCTTCGGGAAGC
GTGGCGCTTTCTCATAGCTCACGCTGTAGGTATCTCAGTTCGGTGTAGGTCGTTCGCTCCAAGCTGGGCT
GTGTGCACGAACCCCCCGTTCAGCCCGACCGCTGCGCCTTATCCGGTAACTATCGTCTTGAGTCCAACCC
GGTAAGACACGACTTATCGCCACTGGCAGCAGCCACTGGTAACAGGATTAGCAGAGCGAGGTATGTAGGC
GGTGCTACAGAGTTCTTGAAGTGGTGGCCTAACTACGGCTACACTAGAAGAACAGTATTTGGTATCTGCG
CTCTGCTGAAGCCAGTTACCTTCGGAAAAAGAGTTGGTAGCTCTTGATCCGGCAAACAAACCACCGCTGG
TAGCGGTGGTTTTTTTGTTTGCAAGCAGCAGATTACGCGCAGAAAAAAAGGATCTCAAGAAGATCCTTTG
ATCTTTTCTACGGGGTCTGACGCTCAGTGGAACGAAAACTCACGTTAAGGGATTTTGGTCATGAGATTAT
CAAAAAGGATCTTCACCTAGATCCTTTTAAATTAAAAATGAAGTTTTAAATCAATCTAAAGTATATATGA
GTAAACTTGGTCTGACAGTTACCAATGCTTAATCAGTGAGGCACCTATCTCAGCGATCTGTCTATTTCGT
TCATCCATAGTTGCCTGACTCCCCGTCGTGTAGATAACTACGATACGGGAGGGCTTACCATCTGGCCCCA
GTGCTGCAATGATACCGCGAGATCCACGCTCACCGGCTCCAGATTTATCAGCAATAAACCAGCCAGCCGG
AAGGGCCGAGCGCAGAAGTGGTCCTGCAACTTTATCCGCCTCCATCCAGTCTATTAATTGTTGCCGGGAA
GCTAGAGTAAGTAGTTCGCCAGTTAATAGTTTGCGCAACGTTGTTGCCATTGCTACAGGCATCGTGGTGT
CACGCTCGTCGTTTGGTATGGCTTCATTCAGCTCCGGTTCCCAACGATCAAGGCGAGTTACATGATCCCC
CATGTTGTGCAAAAAAGCGGTTAGCTCCTTCGGTCCTCCGATCGTTGTCAGAAGTAAGTTGGCCGCAGTG
TTATCACTCATGGTTATGGCAGCACTGCATAATTCTCTTACTGTCATGCCATCCGTAAGATGCTTTTCTG
TGACTGGTGAGTACTCAACCAAGTCATTCTGAGAATAGTGTATGCGGCGACCGAGTTGCTCTTGCCCGGC
GTCAATACGGGATAATACCGCGCCACATAGCAGAACTTTAAAAGTGCTCATCATTGGAAAACGTTCTTCG
GGGCGAAAACTCTCAAGGATCTTACCGCTGTTGAGATCCAGTTCGATGTAACCCACTCGTGCACCCAACT
GATCTTCAGCATCTTTTACTTTCACCAGCGTTTCTGGGTGAGCAAAAACAGGAAGGCAAAATGCCGCAAA
AAAGGGAATAAGGGCGACACGGAAATGTTGAATACTCATACTCTTCCTTTTTCAATATTATTGAAGCATT
TATCAGGGTTATTGTCTCATGAGCGGATACATATTTGAATGTATTTAGAAAAATAAACAAATAGGGGTTC
CGCGCACATTTCCCCGAAAAGTGCCACCTGACGTC
