>Addgene plasmid #139255 | pJM467 TRE3GV EYFP in TU3 | depositor partial sequence | sequence record 269345 | EYFP
ATGGTGAGCAAGGGCGAGGAGCTGTTCACCGGGGTGGTGCCCATCCTGGTCGAGCTGGACGGCGACGTAA
ACGGCCACAAGTTCAGCGTGTCCGGCGAGGGCGAGGGCGATGCCACCTACGGCAAGCTGACCCTGAAGTT
CATCTGCACCACCGGCAAGCTGCCCGTGCCCTGGCCCACCCTCGTGACCACCTTCGGCTACGGCCTGCAG
TGCTTCGCCCGCTACCCCGACCACATGAAGCAGCACGACTTCTTCAAGTCCGCCATGCCCGAAGGCTACG
TCCAGGAGCGCACCATCTTCTTCAAGGACGACGGCAACTACAAGACCCGCGCCGAGGTGAAGTTCGAGGG
CGACACCCTGGTGAACCGCATCGAGCTGAAGGGCATCGACTTCAAGGAGGACGGCAACATCCTGGGGCAC
AAGCTGGAGTACAACTACAACAGCCACAACGTCTATATCATGGCCGACAAGCAGAAGAACGGCATCAAGG
TGAACTTCAAGATCCGCCACAACATCGAGGACGGCAGCGTGCAGCTCGCCGACCACTACCAGCAGAACAC
CCCCATCGGCGACGGCCCCGTGCTGCTGCCCGACAACCACTACCTGAGCTACCAGTCCGCCCTGAGCAAA
GACCCCAACGAGAAGCGCGATCACATGGTCCTGCTGGAGTTCGTGACCGCCGCCGGGATCACTCTCGGCA
TGGACGAGCTGTACAAGTAG
